>Addgene plasmid #11788 | pREP-NFAT2 | addgene full sequence | sequence record 323906 | Addgene NGS Result
GTGTGTCAGTTAGGGTGTGGAAAGTCCCCAGGCTCCCCAGCAGGCAGAAGTATGCAAAGCATGCATCTCA
ATTAGTCAGCAACCAGGTGTGGAAAGTCCCCAGGCTCCCCAGCAGGCAGAAGTATGCAAAGCATGCATCT
CAATTAGTCAGCAACCATAGTCCCGCCCCTAACTCCGCCCATCCCGCCCCTAACTCCGCCCAGTTCCGCC
CATTCTCCGCCCCATGGCTGACTAATTTTTTTTATTTATGCAGAGGCCGAGGCCGCCTCGGCCTCTGAGC
TATTCCAGAAGTAGTGAGGAGGCTTTTTTGGAGGCCTAGGCTTTTGCAAAAAGCTCCTCGATCGAGGGGC
TCGCATCTCTCCTTCACGCGCCCGCCGCCCTACCTGAGGCCGCCATCCACGCCGGTTGAGTCGCGTTCTG
CCGCCTCCCGCCTGTGGTGCCTCCTGAACTGCGTCCGCCGTCTAGGTAAGTTTAAAGCTCAGGTCGAGAC
CGGGCCTTTGTCCGGCGCTCCCTTGGAGCCTACCTAGACTCAGCCGGCTCTCCACGCTTTGCCTGACCCT
GCTTGCTCAACTCTACGTCTTTGTTTCGTTTTCTGTTCTGCGCCGTTACAGATCCAAGCTCCTCGATCGA
GGAACTGAAAAACCAGAAAGTTAACTGGTAAGTTTAGTCTTTTTGTCTTTTATTTCAGGTCCCGGATCCG
GTGGTGGTGCAAATCAAAGAACTGCTCCTCAGTGGATGTTGCCTTTACTTCTAGGCCTGTACGGAAGTGT
TACTTCTGCTCTAAAAGCTGCTCTAGCCCTCGAGGGCTAGAGCGGCCGCGGAGGCCGAATTCCGCAGGGC
GCGGGCACCGGGGCGCGGGCAGGGCTCGGAGCCACCGCGCAGGTCCTAGGGCCGCGGCCGGGCCCCGCCA
CGCGCGCACACGCCCCTCGATGACTTTCCTCCGGGGCGCGCGGCGCTGAGCCCGGGGCGAGGGCTGTCTT
CCCGGAGACCCGACCCCGGCAGCGCGGGGCGGCCACTTCTCCTGTGCCTCCGCCCGCTGCTCCACTCCCC
GCCGCCGCCGCGCGGATGCCAAGCACCAGCTTTCCAGTCCCTTCCAAGTTTCCACTTGGCCCTGCGGCTG
CGGTCTTCGGGAGAGGAGAAACTTTGGGGCCCGCGCCGCGCGCCGGCGGCACCATGAAGTCAGCGGAGGA
AGAACACTATGGCTATGCATCCTCCAACGTCAGCCCCGCCCTGCCGCTCCCCACGGCGCACTCCACCCTG
CCGGCCCCGTGCCACAACCTTCAGACCTCCACACCGGGCATCATCCCGCCGGCGGATCACCCCTCGGGGT
ACGGAGCAGCTTTGGACGGTGGGCCCGCGGGCTACTTCCTCTCCTCCGGCCACACCAGGCCTGATGGGGC
CCCTGCCCTGGAGAGTCCTCGCATCGAGATAACCTCGTGCTTGGGCCTGTACCACAACAATAACCAGTTT
TTCCACGATGTGGAGGTGGAAGACGTCCTCCCTAGCTCCAAACGGTCCCCCTCCACGGCCACGCTGAGTC
TGCCCAGCCTGGAGGCCTACAGAGACCCCTCGTGCCTGAGCCCGGCCAGCAGCCTGTCCTCCCGGAGCTG
CAACTCAGAGGCCTCCTCCTACGAGTCCAACTACTCGTACCCGTACGCGTCCCCCCAGACGTCGCCATGG
CAGTCTCCCTGCGTGTCTCCCAAGACCACGGACCCCGAGGAGGGCTTTCCCCGCGGGCTGGGGGCCTGCA
CACTGCTGGGTTCCCCGCAGCACTCCCCCTCCACCTCGCCCCGCGCCAGCGTCACTGAGGAGAGCTGGCT
GGGTGCCCGCTCCTCCAGACCCGCGTCCCCTTGCAACAAGAGGAAGTACAGCCTCAACGGCCGGCAGCCG
CCCTACTCACCCCACCACTCGCCCACGCCGTCCCCGCACGGCTCCCCGCGGGTCAGCGTGACCGACGACT
CGTGGTTGGGCAACACCACCCAGTACACCAGCTCGGCCATCGTGGCCGCCATCAACGCGCTGACCACCGA
CAGCAGCCTGGACCTGGGAGATGGCGTCCCTGTCAAGTCCCGCAAGACCACCCTGGAGCAGCCGCCCTCA
GTGGCGCTCAAGGTGGAGCCCGTCGGGGAGGACCTGGGCAGCCCCCCGCCCCCGGCCGACTTCGCGCCCG
AAGACTACTCCTCTTTCCAGCACATCAGGAAGGGCGGCTTCTGCGACCAGTACCTGGCGGTGCCGCAGCA
CCCCTACCAGTGGGCGAAGCCCAAGCCCCTGTCCCCTACGTCCTACATGAGCCCGACCCTGCCCGCCCTG
GACTGGCAGCTGCCGTCCCACTCAGGCCCGTATGAGCTTCGGATTGAGGTGCAGCCCAAGTCCCACCACC
GAGCCCACTACGAGACGGAGGGCAGCCGGGGGGCCGTGAAGGCGTCGGCCGGAGGACACCCCATCGTGCA
GCTGCATGGCTACTTGGAGAATGAGCCGCTGATGCTGCAGCTTTTCATTGGGACGGCGGACGACCGCCTG
CTGCGCCCGCACGCCTTCTACCAGGTGCACCGCATCACAGGGAAGACCGTGTCCACCACCAGCCACGAGG
CTATCCTCTCCAACACCAAAGTCCTGGAGATCCCACTCCTGCCGGAGAACAGCATGCGAGCCGTCATTGA
CTGTGCCGGAATCCTGAAACTCAGAAACTCCGACATTGAACTTCGGAAAGGAGAGACGGACATCGGGAGG
AAGAACACACGGGTACGGCTGGTGTTCCGCGTTCACGTCCCGCAACCCAGCGGCCGCACGCTGTCCCTGC
AGGTGGCCTCCAACCCCATCGAATGCTCCCAGCGCTCAGCTCAGGAGCTGCCTCTGGTGGAGAAGCAGAG
CACGGACAGCTATCCGGTCGTGGGCGGGAAGAAGATGGTCCTGTCTGGCCACAACTTCCTGCAGGACTCC
AAGGTCATTTTCGTGGAGAAAGCCCCAGATGGCCACCATGTCTGGGAGATGGAAGCGAAAACTGACCGGG
ACCTGTGCAAGCCGAATTCTCTGGTGGTTGAGATCCCGCCATTTCGGAATCAGAGGATAACCAGCCCCGT
TCACGTCAGTTTCTACGTCTGCAACGGGAAGAGAAAGCGAAGCCAGTACCAGCGTTTCACCTACCTTCCC
GCCAACGGTAACGCCATCTTTCTAACCGTAAGCCGTGAACATGAGCGCGTGGGGTGCTTTTTCTAAAGAC
GCAGAAACGACGTCGCCGTAAAGCAGCGTGGCGTGTTGCACATTTAACTGTGTGATGTCCCGTTAGTGAG
ACCGAGCCATCGATGCCCTGAAAAGGAAAGGAAAAGGGAAGCTTCGGATGCATTTTCCTTGATCCCTGTT
GGGGGTGGGGGGCGGGGGTTGCATACTCAGATAGTCACGGTTATTTTGCTTCTTGCGAATGTATAACAGC
CAAGGGGAAAACATGGCTCTTCTGCTCCAAAAAACTGAGGGGGTCCTGGTGTGCATTTGCACCCTAAAGC
TGCTTACGGTGAAAAGGCAAATAGGTATAGCTATTTTGCAGGCACCTTTAGGAATAAACTTTGCGGATCC
AGACATGATAAGATACATTGATGAGTTTGGACAAACCACAACTAGAATGCAGTGAAAAAAATGCTTTATT
TGTGAAATTTGTGATGCTATTGCTTTATTTGTAACCATTATAAGCTGCAATAAACAAGTTAACAACAACA
ATTGCATTCATTTTATGTTTCAGGTTCAGGGGGAGGTGTGGGAGGTTTTTTAAAGCAAGTAAAACCTCTA
CAAATGTGGTATGGCTGATTATGATCCGGCTGCCTCGCGCGTTTCGGTGATGACGGTGAAAACCTCTGAC
ACATGCAGCTCCCGGAGACGGTCACAGCTTGTCTGTAAGCGGATGCCGGGAGCAGACAAGCCCGTCAGGG
CGCGTCAGCGGGTGTTGGCGGGTGTCGGGGCGCAGCCATGACCCAGTCACGTAGCGATAGCGGAGTGTAT
ACTGGCTTAACTATGCGGCATCAGAGCAGATTGTACTGAGAGTGCACCATATGCGGTGTGAAATACCGCA
CAGATGCGTAAGGAGAAAATACCGCATCAGGCGCTCTTCCGCTTCCTCGCTCACTGACTCGCTGCGCTCG
GTCGTTCGGCTGCGGCGAGCGGTATCAGCTCACTCAAAGGCGGTAATACGGTTATCCACAGAATCAGGGG
ATAACGCAGGAAAGAACATGTGAGCAAAAGGCCAGCAAAAGGCCAGGAACCGTAAAAAGGCCGCGTTGCT
GGCGTTTTTCCATAGGCTCCGCCCCCCTGACGAGCATCACAAAAATCGACGCTCAAGTCAGAGGTGGCGA
AACCCGACAGGACTATAAAGATACCAGGCGTTTCCCCCTGGAAGCTCCCTCGTGCGCTCTCCTGTTCCGA
CCCTGCCGCTTACCGGATACCTGTCCGCCTTTCTCCCTTCGGGAAGCGTGGCGCTTTCTCATAGCTCACG
CTGTAGGTATCTCAGTTCGGTGTAGGTCGTTCGCTCCAAGCTGGGCTGTGTGCACGAACCCCCCGTTCAG
CCCGACCGCTGCGCCTTATCCGGTAACTATCGTCTTGAGTCCAACCCGGTAAGACACGACTTATCGCCAC
TGGCAGCAGCCACTGGTAACAGGATTAGCAGAGCGAGGTATGTAGGCGGTGCTACAGAGTTCTTGAAGTG
GTGGCCTAACTACGGCTACACTAGAAGGACAGTATTTGGTATCTGCGCTCTGCTGAAGCCAGTTACCTTC
GGAAAAAGAGTTGGTAGCTCTTGATCCGGCAAACAAACCACCGCTGGTAGCGGTGGTTTTTTTGTTTGCA
AGCAGCAGATTACGCGCAGAAAAAAAGGATCTCAAGAAGATCCTTTGATCTTTTCTACGGGGTCTGACGC
TCAGTGGAACGAAAACTCACGTTAAGGGATTTTGGTCATGAGATTATCAAAAAGGATCTTCACCTAGATC
CTTTTAAATTAAAAATGAAGTTTTAAATCAATCTAAAGTATATATGAGTAAACTTGGTCTGACAGTTACC
AATGCTTAATCAGTGAGGCACCTATCTCAGCGATCTGTCTATTTCGTTCATCCATAGTTGCCTGACTCCC
CGTCGTGTAGATAACTACGATACGGGAGGGCTTACCATCTGGCCCCAGTGCTGCAATGATACCGCGAGAC
CCACGCTCACCGGCTCCAGATTTATCAGCAATAAACCAGCCAGCCGGAAGGGCCGAGCGCAGAAGTGGTC
CTGCAACTTTATCCGCCTCCATCCAGTCTATTAATTGTTGCCGGGAAGCTAGAGTAAGTAGTTCGCCAGT
TAATAGTTTGCGCAACGTTGTTGCCATTGCTGCAGGCATCGTGGTGTCACGCTCGTCGTTTGGTATGGCT
TCATTCAGCTCCGGTTCCCAACGATCAAGGCGAGTTACATGATCCCCCATGTTGTGCAAAAAAGCGGTTA
GCTCCTTCGGTCCTCCGATCGTTGTCAGAAGTAAGTTGGCCGCAGTGTTATCACTCATGGTTATGGCAGC
ACTGCATAATTCTCTTACTGTCATGCCATCCGTAAGATGCTTTTCTGTGACTGGTGAGTACTCAACCAAG
TCATTCTGAGAATAGTGTATGCGGCGACCGAGTTGCTCTTGCCCGGCGTCAACACGGGATAATACCGCGC
CACATAGCAGAACTTTAAAAGTGCTCATCATTGGAAAACGTTCTTCGGGGCGAAAACTCTCAAGGATCTT
ACCGCTGTTGAGATCCAGTTCGATGTAACCCACTCGTGCACCCAACTGATCTTCAGCATCTTTTACTTTC
ACCAGCGTTTCTGGGTGAGCAAAAACAGGAAGGCAAAATGCCGCAAAAAAGGGAATAAGGGCGACACGGA
AATGTTGAATACTCATACTCTTCCTTTTTCAATATTATTGAAGCATTTATCAGGGTTATTGTCTCATGAG
CGGATACATATTTGAATGTATTTAGAAAAATAAACAAATAGGGGTTCCGCGCACATTTCCCCGAAAAGTG
CCACCTGACGTCTAAGAAACCATTATTATCATGACATTAACCTATAAAAATAGGCGTATCACGAGGCCCT
TTCGTCTTCAAGAATTGGTCGACCAATTCTCATGTTTGACAGCTTATCATCGATAAGCTTGGCTGTGGAA
T
Features (pLannotate 1.2.2; 12 found; start..end, strand, type, name):
      1..330     +  promoter       SV40 promoter: SV40 enhancer and early promoter
    346..614     +  LTR            5' LTR (truncated): truncated 5' long terminal repeat (LTR) from human T-cell leukemia virus (HTLV) type 1
    658..754     +  intron         SV40 intron: modified SV40 intron with splice donor and acceptor sites
   1075..3213    +  CDS            Nfatc1: NFAC1_MOUSE - Also known as Nfat2, Nfatc. Experimental evidence at protein level: Swiss-Prot protein existence level 1. Plays a role in the inducible expression of cytokine genes in T-cells, especially in the induction of the IL-2 or IL-4 gene transcription (PubMed:9388475). Also controls gene expression in embryonic cardiac cells. Could regulate not only the activation and proliferation but also the differentiation and programmed death of T- lymphocytes as well as lymphoid and non-lymphoid cells (By similarity). Required for osteoclastogenesis and regulates many genes important for osteoclast
   3566..3700    -  polyA_signal   SV40 poly(A) signal: SV40 polyadenylation signal
   3723..3806    -  CDS            large T antigen (fragment): large T antigen from SV40 (simian virus 40)
   3809..3849    +  CDS            rop (fragment): Rop protein, which maintains plasmids at low copy number; rop
   3951..4091    +  misc_feature   bom: basis of mobility region from pBR322
   4277..4865    -  rep_origin     ori: high-copy-number ColE1/pMB1/pBR322/pUC origin of replication
   5036..5896    -  CDS            AmpR: β-lactamase; bla; confers resistance to ampicillin, carbenicillin, and related antibiotics
   5897..6001    -  promoter       AmpR promoter: bla
   6126..6150    +  promoter       tet promoter (fragment): E. coli promoter for tetracycline efflux protein gene
