[The description below was written by a language model from this plasmid's Addgene catalogue record and pLannotate feature annotations shown in this document.]
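Description:
pREP-NFAT2 is catalogued as a mammalian expression plasmid carrying human NFAT2 (NFATC1), a calcium/calcineurin-regulated transcription factor involved in inducible cytokine gene expression in T cells. According to the catalogue, the insert was cloned by restriction enzymes into the Invitrogen pREP4 backbone (about 10.2 kb without insert). It lists hygromycin selection in mammalian cells and ampicillin selection with high-copy propagation in E. coli. Part of the plasmid is noted as deriving from an earlier published NFATc construct.

The accompanying sequence record does not match that description well. It is only 6,161 nt, shorter than the stated backbone alone, and no hygromycin resistance cassette or Epstein-Barr virus episomal maintenance elements (oriP, EBNA-1), which would be expected of a pREP4-type vector, are annotated. Instead, the annotated expression unit consists of the SV40 enhancer/early promoter followed by a truncated HTLV-1 5' LTR segment and a modified SV40 intron. This arrangement resembles a composite SRα-type promoter. It lies upstream of an Nfatc1 coding sequence of roughly 2.1 kb, with an SV40 polyadenylation signal and a large T antigen fragment downstream. The annotation tool's best match for the coding sequence was the mouse Nfatc1 protein, whereas the catalogue states human, so the species assignment should be checked rather than assumed. The bacterial portion is pBR322-like, with a ColE1/pMB1 origin, bom site, a rop fragment, AmpR with its bla promoter and a tet promoter remnant.

On the sequenced evidence, the plasmid would support NFAT2 overexpression in transfected mammalian cells. No mammalian selection marker is annotated in it. Users should verify the backbone before relying on hygromycin selection or episomal maintenance.
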