Addgene plasmid #11788: pREP-NFAT2
Depositing lab: Anjana Rao. Depositing organization: Boston Children's Hospital.
Backbone
  Vector backbone: pREP4
  Backbone manufacturer: Invitrogen
  Backbone size w/o insert (bp): 10200
  Vector type: Mammalian Expression
  Selectable markers: Hygromycin
Growth in bacteria
  Bacterial resistance: Ampicillin, 100 μg/mL
  Growth temperature: 37°C
  Growth strain: DH5alpha
  Copy number: High Copy
Gene/Insert
  Gene/Insert name: NFAT2
  Species: H. sapiens (human)
  Entrez Gene: NFATC1 (a.k.a. NF-ATC, NF-ATc1.2, NFAT2, NFATc)
  Cloning method: Restriction Enzyme
  Sequencing primers: 5′ na; 3′ EBV-rev
Resource information
  A portion of this plasmid was derived from a plasmid made by: Northrop et al, 1994, PMID 8202141.
Terms and licenses: Academic/Nonprofit Terms; Industry Terms: Not Available to Industry
How to cite: pREP-NFAT2 was a gift from Anjana Rao (Addgene plasmid # 11788 ; http://n2t.net/addgene:11788 ; RRID:Addgene_11788)
